>Addgene plasmid #132119 | pDONR221_SLC37A2 | addgene full sequence | sequence record 265764 | Addgene NGS Result
CTTTCCTGCGTTATCCCCTGATTCTGTGGATAACCGTATTACCGCCTTTGAGTGAGCTGATACCGCTCGC
CGCAGCCGAACGACCGAGCGCAGCGAGTCAGTGAGCGAGGAAGCGGAAGAGCGCCCAATACGCAAACCGC
CTCTCCCCGCGCGTTGGCCGATTCATTAATGCAGCTGGCACGACAGGTTTCCCGACTGGAAAGCGGGCAG
TGAGCGCAACGCAATTAATACGCGTACCGCTAGCCAGGAAGAGTTTGTAGAAACGCAAAAAGGCCATCCG
TCAGGATGGCCTTCTGCTTAGTTTGATGCCTGGCAGTTTATGGCGGGCGTCCTGCCCGCCACCCTCCGGG
CCGTTGCTTCACAACGTTCAAATCCGCTCCCGGCGGATTTGTCCTACTCAGGAGAGCGTTCACCGACAAA
CAACAGATAAAACGAAAGGCCCAGTCTTCCGACTGAGCCTTTCGTTTTATTTGATGCCTGGCAGTTCCCT
ACTCTCGCGTTAACGCTAGCATGGATGTTTTCCCAGTCACGACGTTGTAAAACGACGGCCAGTCTTAAGC
TCGGGCCCCAAATAATGATTTTATTTTGACTGATAGTGACCTGTTCGTTGCAACACATTGATGAGCAATG
CTTTTTTATAATGCCAACTTTGTACAAAAAAGCAGGCTCCACCATGCGGAGCTCCCTGGCACCAGGCGTG
TGGTTCTTTCGGGCCTTCAGCAGAGACTCCTGGTTTAGAGGCCTGATCCTGCTGCTGACCTTCCTGATCT
ACGCCTGCTATCACATGTCCCGGAAGCCCATCAGCATCGTGAAGTCCAGACTGCACCAGAACTGTTCTGA
GCAGATCAAGCCAATCAACGACACCCACTCCCTGAATGATACAATGTGGTGCTCTTGGGCCCCCTTCGAC
AAGGATAACTACAAGGAGCTGCTGGGCGGCGTGGATAATGCCTTTCTGATCGCCTATGCCATCGGCATGT
TCATCAGCGGCGTGTTTGGCGAGAGGCTGCCTCTGCGCTACTATCTGTCCGCCGGCATGCTGCTGTCTGG
CCTGTTCACAAGCCTGTTTGGCCTGGGCTACTTCTGGAACATCCACGAGCTGTGGTATTTTGTGGTCATC
CAGGTGTGCAATGGCCTGGTGCAGACCACAGGATGGCCAAGCGTGGTGACCTGCGTGGGAAACTGGTTCG
GCAAGGGCAAGCGGGGCTTTATCATGGGCATCTGGAACTCTCACACAAGCGTGGGCAATATCCTGGGCTC
TCTGATCGCCGGCATCTGGGTGAATGGCCAGTGGGGCCTGAGCTTTATCGTGCCTGGCATCATCACCGCC
GTGATGGGCGTGATCACATTCCTGTTTCTGATCGAGCACCCAGAGGACGTGGATTGTGCACCACCTCAGC
ACCACGGAGAGCCAGCAGAGAACCAGGACAATCCAGAGGATCCCGGCAACTCCCCTTGCTCTATCAGGGA
GTCCGGCCTGGAGACCGTGGCCAAGTGCTCTAAGGGCCCTTGTGAGGAGCCAGCCGCCATCAGCTTCTTT
GGCGCCCTGAGGATCCCTGGAGTGGTGGAGTTCAGCCTGTGCCTGCTGTTTGCCAAGCTGGTGTCCTACA
CATTCCTGTATTGGCTGCCACTGTACATCGCCAATGTGGCACACTTCAGCGCCAAGGAGGCAGGCGACCT
GTCCACCCTGTTTGATGTGGGAGGAATCATCGGAGGAATCGTGGCAGGACTGGTGTCCGACTATACAAAC
GGCAGAGCCACCACATGCTGCGTGATGCTGATCCTGGCCGCCCCCATGATGTTTCTGTACAATTATATCG
GCCAGGATGGCATCGCCTCTAGCATCGTGATGCTGATCATCTGCGGAGGACTGGTGAACGGACCTTACGC
ACTGATCACCACAGCCGTGTCTGCCGACCTGGGAACCCACAAGAGCCTGAAGGGCAATGCCAAGGCCCTG
TCTACCGTGACAGCCATCATCGATGGCACCGGCAGCATCGGAGCCGCCCTGGGACCACTGCTGGCAGGCC
TGATCTCCCCTACAGGCTGGAACAACGTGTTCTACATGCTGATCTCTGCCGACGTGCTGGCATGCCTGCT
GCTGTGCAGGCTGGTGTACAAGGAGATCCTGGCCTGGAAGGTGTCCCTGTCTCGCGGCTCCGGCTATAAG
GAGATCGACCCAGCTTTCTTGTACAAAGTTGGCATTATAAGAAAGCATTGCTTATCAATTTGTTGCAACG
AACAGGTCACTATCAGTCAAAATAAAATCATTATTTGCCATCCAGCTGATATCCCCTATAGTGAGTCGTA
TTACATGGTCATAGCTGTTTCCTGGCAGCTCTGGCCCGTGTCTCAAAATCTCTGATGTTACATTGCACAA
GATAAAAATATATCATCATGAACAATAAAACTGTCTGCTTACATAAACAGTAATACAAGGGGTGTTATGA
GCCATATTCAACGGGAAACGTCGAGGCCGCGATTAAATTCCAACATGGATGCTGATTTATATGGGTATAA
ATGGGCTCGCGATAATGTCGGGCAATCAGGTGCGACAATCTATCGCTTGTATGGGAAGCCCGATGCGCCA
GAGTTGTTTCTGAAACATGGCAAAGGTAGCGTTGCCAATGATGTTACAGATGAGATGGTCAGACTAAACT
GGCTGACGGAATTTATGCCTCTTCCGACCATCAAGCATTTTATCCGTACTCCTGATGATGCATGGTTACT
CACCACTGCGATCCCCGGAAAAACAGCATTCCAGGTATTAGAAGAATATCCTGATTCAGGTGAAAATATT
GTTGATGCGCTGGCAGTGTTCCTGCGCCGGTTGCATTCGATTCCTGTTTGTAATTGTCCTTTTAACAGCG
ATCGCGTATTTCGTCTCGCTCAGGCGCAATCACGAATGAATAACGGTTTGGTTGATGCGAGTGATTTTGA
TGACGAGCGTAATGGCTGGCCTGTTGAACAAGTCTGGAAAGAAATGCATAAACTTTTGCCATTCTCACCG
GATTCAGTCGTCACTCATGGTGATTTCTCACTTGATAACCTTATTTTTGACGAGGGGAAATTAATAGGTT
GTATTGATGTTGGACGAGTCGGAATCGCAGACCGATACCAGGATCTTGCCATCCTATGGAACTGCCTCGG
TGAGTTTTCTCCTTCATTACAGAAACGGCTTTTTCAAAAATATGGTATTGATAATCCTGATATGAATAAA
TTGCAGTTTCATTTGATGCTCGATGAGTTTTTCTAATCAGAATTGGTTAATTGGTTGTAACACTGGCAGA
GCATTACGCTGACTTGACGGGACGGCGCAAGCTCATGACCAAAATCCCTTAACGTGAGTTACGCGTCGTT
CCACTGAGCGTCAGACCCCGTAGAAAAGATCAAAGGATCTTCTTGAGATCCTTTTTTTCTGCGCGTAATC
TGCTGCTTGCAAACAAAAAAACCACCGCTACCAGCGGTGGTTTGTTTGCCGGATCAAGAGCTACCAACTC
TTTTTCCGAAGGTAACTGGCTTCAGCAGAGCGCAGATACCAAATACTGTTCTTCTAGTGTAGCCGTAGTT
AGGCCACCACTTCAAGAACTCTGTAGCACCGCCTACATACCTCGCTCTGCTAATCCTGTTACCAGTGGCT
GCTGCCAGTGGCGATAAGTCGTGTCTTACCGGGTTGGACTCAAGACGATAGTTACCGGATAAGGCGCAGC
GGTCGGGCTGAACGGGGGGTTCGTGCACACAGCCCAGCTTGGAGCGAACGACCTACACCGAACTGAGATA
CCTACAGCGTGAGCTATGAGAAAGCGCCACGCTTCCCGAAGGGAGAAAGGCGGACAGGTATCCGGTAAGC
GGCAGGGTCGGAACAGGAGAGCGCACGAGGGAGCTTCCAGGGGGAAACGCCTGGTATCTTTATAGTCCTG
TCGGGTTTCGCCACCTCTGACTTGAGCGTCGATTTTTGTGATGCTCGTCAGGGGGGCGGAGCCTATGGAA
AAACGCCAGCAACGCGGCCTTTTTACGGTTCCTGGCCTTTTGCTGGCCTTTTGCTCACATGTT
Features (pLannotate 1.2.2; 10 found; start..end, strand, type, name):
    121..213     +  CDS            lacI (fragment): lac repressor; lacI; The lac repressor binds to the lac operator to inhibit transcription in E. coli. This inhibition can be relieved by adding lactose or isopropyl-β-D-thiogalactopyranoside (IPTG).
    268..295     -  terminator     rrnB T2 terminator: transcription terminator T2 from the E. coli rrnB gene
    427..470     +  terminator     rrnB T1 terminator: Escherichia coli rrnB; transcription terminator T1 from the E. coli rrnB gene
    517..553     -  CDS            lacZα (fragment): LacZα fragment of β-galactosidase; lacZ fragment
    569..668     +  protein_bind   attL1: mutant version of attL; recombination site for the Gateway® LR reaction LR Clonase™
    674..2176    +  CDS            SLC37A2: G6PT3_HUMAN - Experimental evidence at transcript level: Swiss-Prot protein existence level 2. Inorganic phosphate and glucose-6-phosphate antiporter. May transport cytoplasmic glucose-6-phosphate into the lumen of the endoplasmic reticulum and translocate inorganic phosphate into the opposite direction. Independent of a lumenal glucose-6-phosphatase. May not play a role in homeostatic regulation of blood glucose levels. From Homo sapiens (Human).
   2178..2277    -  protein_bind   attL2: mutant version of attL; recombination site for the Gateway® LR reaction LR Clonase™
   2295..2313    -  promoter       T7 promoter: promoter for bacteriophage T7 RNA polymerase
   2447..3256    +  CDS            KanR: aminoglycoside phosphotransferase; aph(3')-Ia; confers resistance to kanamycin in bacteria or G418 (Geneticin®) in eukaryotes
   3403..3991    +  rep_origin     ori: high-copy-number ColE1/pMB1/pBR322/pUC origin of replication
