[The description below was written by a language model from this plasmid's Addgene catalogue record and pLannotate feature annotations shown in this document.]
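Description:
pDONR221_SLC37A2 is a Gateway entry clone built on the pDONR221 backbone, carrying a codon-optimized open reading frame for human SLC37A2 (also known as FLJ00171). It belongs to a large collection of solute carrier (SLC) transporter clones assembled for transporter research and drug discovery. The plasmid is about 4.05 kb in the sequenced record, which matches the stated 2.55 kb backbone plus the 1,503 bp insert. It replicates in E. coli from a high-copy ColE1/pUC-type origin and is selected with kanamycin through an aminoglycoside phosphotransferase (KanR) gene.

The SLC37A2 coding sequence lies between attL1 and attL2, the recombination sites used in the Gateway LR reaction, so the ORF can be moved directionally into any attR-containing destination vector. The encoded protein is annotated as an inorganic phosphate/glucose-6-phosphate antiporter that may carry cytoplasmic glucose-6-phosphate into the endoplasmic reticulum lumen in exchange for phosphate. Upstream of attL1 are the rrnB T1 and T2 terminators, which shield the cassette from read-through transcription in bacteria. Small lacI and lacZα fragments are backbone remnants, and M13 primer sites flank the insert for sequencing. A T7 promoter sits just beyond attL2, oriented back towards the insert.

Although the catalogue lists the vector type as mammalian expression, no mammalian promoter, polyadenylation signal or epitope tag is annotated. The plasmid therefore serves as a shuttle for subcloning into custom expression vectors, as its stated purpose indicates, and not as an expression construct in its own right.
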