Addgene plasmid #132119: pDONR221_SLC37A2
Purpose: Gateway entry clone with codon-optimized ORF sequence for subcloning into custom expression vectors
Depositing lab: RESOLUTE Consortium & Giulio Superti-Furga. Depositing organization: CeMM Research Center for Molecular Medicine. Publication: The RESOLUTE consortium: unlocking SLC transporters for drug discovery. Superti-Furga G, Lackner D, Wiedmer T, Ingles-Prieto A, Barbosa B, Girardi E, Goldmann U, Gurtl B, Klavins K, Klimek C, Lindinger S, Lineiro-Retes E, Muller AC, Onstein S, Redinger G, Reil D, Sedlyarov V, Wolf G, Crawford M, Everley R, ... Steppan CM. Nat Rev Drug Discov. 2020 Jul;19(7):429-430. doi: 10.1038/d41573-020-00056-6. PubMed 32265506.
Backbone
  Vector backbone: pDONR221
  Backbone manufacturer: Thermo Fisher Scientific
  Backbone size w/o insert (bp): 2550
  Vector type: Mammalian Expression
Growth in bacteria
  Bacterial resistance: Kanamycin, 50 μg/mL
  Growth temperature: 37°C
  Growth strain: Stbl3
  Copy number: High Copy
Gene/Insert
  Gene/Insert name: SLC37A2 (alt name: FLJ00171)
  Species: H. sapiens (human)
  Insert size (bp): 1503
  Entrez Gene: SLC37A2 (a.k.a. pp11662, FLJ00171, MGC71430)
  Cloning method: Gateway Cloning
  Sequencing primers: 5′ M13-fwd; 3′ M13-rev
Terms and licenses: Academic/Nonprofit Terms; Industry Terms
Depositor comments: For more information on the full Resolute plasmid collection, please see www.addgene.org/depositor-collections/re-solute/. Please provide your feedback on this plasmid to the RESOLUTE consortium by filling out their RESOLUTE repository feedback form: https://forms.office.com/Pages/ResponsePage.aspx?id=0e05yklzmkS7rjFGQL4N7z4feCLQvEJAmVcOCM_u885UN1JJRko0Ukg4TVQwNTZLOUxPQVJWT1NHUCQlQCN0PWcu
How to cite: pDONR221_SLC37A2 was a gift from RESOLUTE Consortium & Giulio Superti-Furga (Addgene plasmid # 132119 ; http://n2t.net/addgene:132119 ; RRID:Addgene_132119)
