>Addgene plasmid #132119 | pDONR221_SLC37A2 | depositor partial sequence | sequence record 253638 | Codon-optimized ORF of SLC37A2
ATGCGGAGCTCCCTGGCACCAGGCGTGTGGTTCTTTCGGGCCTTCAGCAGAGACTCCTGGTTTAGAGGCC
TGATCCTGCTGCTGACCTTCCTGATCTACGCCTGCTATCACATGTCCCGGAAGCCCATCAGCATCGTGAA
GTCCAGACTGCACCAGAACTGTTCTGAGCAGATCAAGCCAATCAACGACACCCACTCCCTGAATGATACA
ATGTGGTGCTCTTGGGCCCCCTTCGACAAGGATAACTACAAGGAGCTGCTGGGCGGCGTGGATAATGCCT
TTCTGATCGCCTATGCCATCGGCATGTTCATCAGCGGCGTGTTTGGCGAGAGGCTGCCTCTGCGCTACTA
TCTGTCCGCCGGCATGCTGCTGTCTGGCCTGTTCACAAGCCTGTTTGGCCTGGGCTACTTCTGGAACATC
CACGAGCTGTGGTATTTTGTGGTCATCCAGGTGTGCAATGGCCTGGTGCAGACCACAGGATGGCCAAGCG
TGGTGACCTGCGTGGGAAACTGGTTCGGCAAGGGCAAGCGGGGCTTTATCATGGGCATCTGGAACTCTCA
CACAAGCGTGGGCAATATCCTGGGCTCTCTGATCGCCGGCATCTGGGTGAATGGCCAGTGGGGCCTGAGC
TTTATCGTGCCTGGCATCATCACCGCCGTGATGGGCGTGATCACATTCCTGTTTCTGATCGAGCACCCAG
AGGACGTGGATTGTGCACCACCTCAGCACCACGGAGAGCCAGCAGAGAACCAGGACAATCCAGAGGATCC
CGGCAACTCCCCTTGCTCTATCAGGGAGTCCGGCCTGGAGACCGTGGCCAAGTGCTCTAAGGGCCCTTGT
GAGGAGCCAGCCGCCATCAGCTTCTTTGGCGCCCTGAGGATCCCTGGAGTGGTGGAGTTCAGCCTGTGCC
TGCTGTTTGCCAAGCTGGTGTCCTACACATTCCTGTATTGGCTGCCACTGTACATCGCCAATGTGGCACA
CTTCAGCGCCAAGGAGGCAGGCGACCTGTCCACCCTGTTTGATGTGGGAGGAATCATCGGAGGAATCGTG
GCAGGACTGGTGTCCGACTATACAAACGGCAGAGCCACCACATGCTGCGTGATGCTGATCCTGGCCGCCC
CCATGATGTTTCTGTACAATTATATCGGCCAGGATGGCATCGCCTCTAGCATCGTGATGCTGATCATCTG
CGGAGGACTGGTGAACGGACCTTACGCACTGATCACCACAGCCGTGTCTGCCGACCTGGGAACCCACAAG
AGCCTGAAGGGCAATGCCAAGGCCCTGTCTACCGTGACAGCCATCATCGATGGCACCGGCAGCATCGGAG
CCGCCCTGGGACCACTGCTGGCAGGCCTGATCTCCCCTACAGGCTGGAACAACGTGTTCTACATGCTGAT
CTCTGCCGACGTGCTGGCATGCCTGCTGCTGTGCAGGCTGGTGTACAAGGAGATCCTGGCCTGGAAGGTG
TCCCTGTCTCGCGGCTCCGGCTATAAGGAGATC
